Addgene plasmid #50957: RedTrackCMV
Purpose: (Empty Backbone) A backbone for adenovirus creation by the AdEasy method, similar to AdTrackCMV (Addgene Plasmid # 16405), except it co-expressed mRFP instead of eGFP
Depositing lab: James Bamburg. Depositing organization: Colorado State University, Fort Collins.
Backbone
  Vector backbone: pAdTrack-CMV
  Backbone manufacturer: Bert Vogelstein lab (Addgene Plasmid # 16405)
  Backbone size (bp): 8935
  Modifications to backbone: PCR was used to generate mRFP with XmaI on 5’ and BglII on 3’. This was ligated into AdTrackCMV in place of eGFP using AgeI and BclI.
  Vector type: Adenoviral
  Promoter: CMV
  Selectable markers: Neomycin (select with G418)
Growth in bacteria
  Bacterial resistance: Kanamycin, 50 μg/mL
  Growth temperature: 37°C
  Growth strain: DH10B
  Copy number: Low Copy
Gene/Insert
  Cloning method: Restriction Enzyme
  Sequencing primers: 5′ Encap-F (5'-TTTGGGCGTAACCGAGTAAG-3'); 3′ pShuttle-R (5'-CACAATGCTTCCATCAAACG-3')
Terms and licenses: Academic/Nonprofit Terms; Industry Terms: Not Available to Industry
How to cite: RedTrackCMV was a gift from James Bamburg (Addgene plasmid # 50957 ; http://n2t.net/addgene:50957 ; RRID:Addgene_50957)
