[The description below was written by a language model from this plasmid's Addgene catalogue record and pLannotate feature annotations shown in this document.]
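Description:
RedTrackCMV is an empty adenoviral shuttle backbone for making recombinant adenovirus by the AdEasy method. It derives from pAdTrack-CMV, and the only stated change is replacement of the eGFP tracer with mRFP, inserted as a PCR product with compatible cohesive ends. The plasmid is propagated in E. coli under kanamycin selection. The feature table shows a Tn5-derived NeoR/KanR gene, a ColE1/pBR322-type origin and a partial bom site, along with remnants of β-lactamase, Tn5 transposase and an f1 origin that appear to be non-functional leftovers. The catalogue lists the plasmid as low copy and names neomycin/G418 as a selectable marker. No mammalian promoter is annotated upstream of the resistance gene.

The adenoviral portion begins with a left Ad5 inverted terminal repeat and the Ψ packaging signal. Two tandem expression cassettes follow on the reverse strand. One has the CMV enhancer/promoter driving mRFP1 with an SV40 polyadenylation signal. The other has a second CMV enhancer/promoter and SV40 poly(A) with no complete coding sequence between them, which is where a gene of interest would be cloned. A short hit to a fluorescent-protein fragment there is probably residual sequence. Downstream lie Ad5 sequences covering protein IX and IVa2, then a segment with E4 ORF fragments and the right ITR. In the AdEasy system these two regions act as homology arms for recombination in bacteria with an adenoviral backbone plasmid, yielding a full-length recombinant genome for packaging. Because mRFP is expressed independently of the transgene, red fluorescence can be used to follow transfection, viral spread and infected cells. This is useful when the green channel is already occupied. The annotated sequence is 9,081 nt, slightly larger than the backbone size in the catalogue.
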