Features (pLannotate 1.2.2; 24 found; start..end, strand, type, name):
     30..110     +  repeat_region  ITR (fragment): inverted terminal repeat of human adenovirus serotype 5 inverted
    198..348     +  misc_signal    Ad5 Ψ: packaging signal for adenovirus serotype 5
    491..612     -  polyA_signal   SV40 poly(A) signal: SV40 polyadenylation signal
    635..718     -  CDS            large T antigen (fragment): large T antigen from SV40 (simian virus 40)
    760..1437    -  CDS            mRFP1: monomeric derivative of DsRed (Campbell et al., 2002) mammalian codon-optimized
   1480..1683    -  promoter       CMV promoter: human cytomegalovirus (CMV) immediate early promoter
   1684..1987    -  enhancer       CMV enhancer: human cytomegalovirus immediate early enhancer
   2046..2167    -  polyA_signal   SV40 poly(A) signal: SV40 polyadenylation signal
   2190..2274    -  CDS            large T antigen (fragment): large T antigen from SV40 (simian virus 40)
   2306..2359    -  CDS            VC155 (fragment): C-terminal fragment of mVenus for use in bimolecular fluorescence complementation (BiFC) (Kodama and Hu, 2010)
   2445..2648    -  promoter       CMV promoter: human cytomegalovirus (CMV) immediate early promoter
   2649..2994    -  enhancer       CMV enhancer (fragment): human cytomegalovirus immediate early enhancer
   3069..3488    +  CDS            IX: CAP9_ADE05 - Experimental evidence at protein level: Swiss-Prot protein existence level 1. Structural component of the virion that acts as a cement protein on the capsid exterior and forms triskelion structures consisting of three molecules that stabilize three hexon trimers at the center of each icosahedral facet and fixes the peripentonal hexons. Dispensable for assembly. During virus entry, recruits the anterograde motor kinesin-1 to the capsid docked at the nuclear pore complex thereby subjecting the docked capsid to a pulling force. The resulting tension leads to capsid disruption, disper
   3554..4888    -  CDS            IVa2: PKG1_ADE05 - Experimental evidence at protein level: Swiss-Prot protein existence level 1. Component of the packaging machinery which encapsidates the viral DNA into preformed capsids and transcriptional activator of the viral major late promoter (MLP). Binds, along with packaging proteins 2 and 3, to the specific packaging sequence on the left end of viral genomic DNA and displays ATPase activity thereby providing the power stroke of the packaging machinery. The activity of packaging protein IVa2 is stimulated by protein 33K which acts as a terminase. May be the protein that pumps DNA into th
   5249..5389    -  CDS            E4RF2_ADE02 (fragment): Protein predicted: Swiss-Prot protein existence level 4. From Human adenovirus C serotype 2 (HAdV-2) (Human adenovirus 2).
   5440..5616    -  CDS            E4RF1_ADE02 (fragment): Experimental evidence at protein level: Swiss-Prot protein existence level 1. May modulate tight-junctions functions of infected cells through interactions with PDZ proteins. E4 ORF1 has ben show for Adenovirus 9 to interact with protein involved in tight junction regulation. May play a role in mTOR activation by activating PI3- kinase, thus overriding cellular checkpoint for translation. From Human adenovirus C serotype 2 (HAdV-2) (Human adenovirus 2).
   5618..5806    -  CDS            E4RF1_ADE02 (fragment): Experimental evidence at protein level: Swiss-Prot protein existence level 1. May modulate tight-junctions functions of infected cells through interactions with PDZ proteins. E4 ORF1 has ben show for Adenovirus 9 to interact with protein involved in tight junction regulation. May play a role in mTOR activation by activating PI3- kinase, thus overriding cellular checkpoint for translation. From Human adenovirus C serotype 2 (HAdV-2) (Human adenovirus 2).
   6129..6230    -  repeat_region  ITR: inverted terminal repeat of human adenovirus serotype 5 inverted
   6245..6292    +  misc_feature   bom (fragment): basis of mobility region from pBR322
   6478..7066    -  rep_origin     ori: high-copy-number ColE1/pMB1/pBR322/pUC origin of replication
   7238..7544    -  CDS            bla(M) (fragment): β-lactamase lacking the signal sequence; bla(M); allows cytosolic expression of β-lactamase
   7572..7841    +  CDS            tnpA (fragment): TN5P_ECOLX - Also known as tnp. Experimental evidence at protein level: Swiss-Prot protein existence level 1. Mediates transposition of transposon Tn5 by a 'cut and paste' mechanism. First, the monomeric transposase binds the 19 bp inverted DNA repeats flanking the transposon. Then, dimerization of the DNA- bound transposase creates a synaptic DNA complex. After nicking of the first DNA strand, excision of the transposon proceeds through a series of intermediates. The transposase then mediates the insertion of the transposon at a new site by strand transfer. The activity of the wild- type tran
   7873..8667    +  CDS            NeoR/KanR: aminoglycoside phosphotransferase from Tn5; aph(3')-II (or nptII); confers resistance to neomycin, kanamycin, and G418 (Geneticin®)
   8677..9081    -  rep_origin     f1 ori (fragment) (sequence partly withheld): f1 bacteriophage origin of replication; arrow indicates direction of (+) strand synthesis
>Addgene plasmid #50957 | RedTrackCMV | depositor full sequence | sequence record 76710 | RedTrackCMV sequence 9081 bps
TTAATTAATCCCTTCCAGCTCTCTGCCCCTTTTGGATTGAAGCCAATATGATAATGAGGGGGTGGAGTTT
GTGACGTGGCGCGGGCGTGGGAACGGGGCGGGTGACGTAGTAGTGTGGCGGAAGTGTGATGTTGCAAGTG
TGGCGGAACACATGTAAGCGACGGATGTGGCAAAAGTGACGTTTTTGGTGTGCGCCGGTGTACACAGGAA
GTGACAATTTTCGCGCGGTTTTAGGCGGATGTTGTAGTAAATTTGGGCGTAACCGAGTAAGATTTGGCCA
TTTTCGCGGGAAAACTGAATAAGAGGAAGTGAAATCTGAATAATTTTGTGTTACTCATAGCGCGTAATAT
TTGTCTAGGGCCGCGGGGACTTTGACCGTTTACGTGGAGACTCGCCCAGGTGTTTTTCTCAGGTGTTTTC
CGCGTTCCGGGTCAAAGTTGGCGTTTTATTATTATAGTCAGTCGAGTCTAGCAAGCTAGCTTGATCGCGT
TAAGATACATTGATGAGTTTGGACAAACCACAACTAGAATGCAGTGAAAAAAATGCTTTATTTGTGAAAT
TTGTGATGCTATTGCTTTATTTGTAACCATTATAAGCTGCAATAAACAAGTTAACAACAACAATTGCATT
CATTTTATGTTTCAGGTTCAGGGGGAGGTGTGGGAGGTTTTTTAAAGCAAGTAAAACCTCTACAAATGTG
GTATGGCTGATTATGATCTTGTGGTATGGCTGATTATGATCTAGAGTCGCGGCCAATTCTTAGGCGCCGG
TGGAGTGGCGGCCCTCGGCGCGCTCGTACTGTTCCACGATGGTGTAGTCCTCGTTGTGGGAGGTGATGTC
CAGCTTGATGTCGGTCTTGTAGGCGCCGGGCAGCTGCACGGGCTTCTTGGCCATGTAGGTGGTCTTGACC
TCGGCGTCGTAGTGGCCGCCGTCCTTCAGCTTCAGCCTCATCTTGATCTCGCCCTTCAGGGCGCCGTCCT
CGGGGTACATCCGCTCGGTGGAGGCCTCCCAGCCCATGGTCTTCTTCTGCATTACGGGGCCGTCGGAGGG
GAAGTTGGTGCCGCGCAGCTTCACCTTGTAGATGAACTCGCCGTCCTGCAGGGAGGAGTCCTGGGTCACG
GTCACCACGCCGCCGTCCTCGAAGTTCATCACGCGCTCCCACTTGAAGCCCTCGGGGAAGGACAGCTTCA
AGTAGTCGGGGATGTCGGCGGGGTGCTTCACGTAGGCCTTGGAGCCGTACTGGAACTGAGGGGACAGGAT
GTCCCAGGCGAAGGGCAGGGGGCCGCCCTTGGTCACCTTCAGCTTGGCGGTCTGGGTGCCCTCGTAGGGG
CGGCCCTCGCCCTCGCCCTCGATCTCGAACTCGTGGCCGTTCACGGAGCCCTCCATGCGCACCTTGAAGC
GCATGAACTCCTTGATGACGTCCTCGGAGGAGGCCATCGGATCCCGGTAGCGCTAGCGGATCTGACGGTT
CACTAAACCAGCTCTGCTTATATAGACCTCCCACCGTACACGCCTACCGCCCATTTGCGTCAATGGGGCG
GAGTTGTTACGACATTTTGGAAAGTCCCGTTGATTTTGGTGCCAAAACAAACTCCCATTGACGTCAATGG
GGTGGAGACTTGGAAATCCCCGTGAGTCAAACCGCTATCCACGCCCATTGATGTACTGCCAAAACCGCAT
CACCATGGTAATAGCGATGACTAATACGTAGATGTACTGCCAAGTAGGAAAGTCCCATAAGGTCATGTAC
TGGGCATAATGCCAGGCGGGCCATTTACCGTCATTGACGTCAATAGGGGGCGTACTTGGCATATGATACA
CTTGATGTACTGCCAAGTGGGCAGTTTACCGTAAATACTCCACCCATTGACGTCAATGGAAAGTCCCTAT
TGGCGTTACTATGGGAACATACGTCATTATTGACGTCAATGGGCGGGGGTCGTTGGGCGGTCAGCCAGGC
GGGCCATTTACCGTAAGTTATGTAACGCGGAACTCCATATATGGGCTATGAACTAATGACCCCGTAATTG
ATTACTATTACGCGTTAAGATACATTGATGAGTTTGGACAAACCACAACTAGAATGCAGTGAAAAAAATG
CTTTATTTGTGAAATTTGTGATGCTATTGCTTTATTTGTAACCATTATAAGCTGCAATAAACAAGTTAAC
AACAACAATTGCATTCATTTTATGTTTCAGGTTCAGGGGGAGGTGTGGGAGGTTTTTTAAAGCAAGTAAA
ACCTCTACAAATGTGGTATGGCTGATTATGATCAGTTATCTAGATCCGGTGGATCTGAGTCCGGACTTGT
ACAGCTCGTCCATGCCGAGAGTGATCCCGGCGGCGGTCACGAACTCCAGATCGGATATCTTATCTAGAAG
CTTAGGCTCGAGCGGCCGCGTCGACGGTACCAGATCTCTAGCGGATCTGACGGTTCACTAAACCAGCTCT
GCTTATATAGACCTCCCACCGTACACGCCTACCGCCCATTTGCGTCAATGGGGCGGAGTTGTTACGACAT
TTTGGAAAGTCCCGTTGATTTTGGTGCCAAAACAAACTCCCATTGACGTCAATGGGGTGGAGACTTGGAA
ATCCCCGTGAGTCAAACCGCTATCCACGCCCATTGATGTACTGCCAAAACCGCATCACCATGGTAATAGC
GATGACTAATACGTAGATGTACTGCCAAGTAGGAAAGTCCCATAAGGTCATGTACTGGGCATAATGCCAG
GCGGGCCATTTACCGTCATTGACGTCAATAGGGGGCGTACTTGGCATATGATACACTTGATGTACTGCCA
AGTGGGCAGTTTACCGTAAATACTCCACCCATTGACGTCAATGGAAAGTCCCTATTGGCGTTACTATGGG
AACATACGTCATTATTGACGTCAATGGGCGGGGGTCGTTGGGCGGTCAGCCAGGCGGGCCATTTACCAAC
GCGGAACTCCATATATGGGCTATGAACTAATGACCCCGTAATTGATTACTATTATAAGGGTGGGAAAGAA
TATATAAGGTGGGGGTCTTATGTAGTTTTGTATCTGTTTTGCAGCAGCCGCCGCCGCCATGAGCACCAAC
TCGTTTGATGGAAGCATTGTGAGCTCATATTTGACAACGCGCATGCCCCCATGGGCCGGGGTGCGTCAGA
ATGTGATGGGCTCCAGCATTGATGGTCGCCCCGTCCTGCCCGCAAACTCTACTACCTTGACCTACGAGAC
CGTGTCTGGAACGCCGTTGGAGACTGCAGCCTCCGCCGCCGCTTCAGCCGCTGCAGCCACCGCCCGCGGG
ATTGTGACTGACTTTGCTTTCCTGAGCCCGCTTGCAAGCAGTGCAGCTTCCCGTTCATCCGCCCGCGATG
ACAAGTTGACGGCTCTTTTGGCACAATTGGATTCTTTGACCCGGGAACTTAATGTCGTTTCTCAGCAGCT
GTTGGATCTGCGCCAGCAGGTTTCTGCCCTGAAGGCTTCCTCCCCTCCCAATGCGGTTTAAAACATAAAT
AAAAAACCAGACTCTGTTTGGATTTGGATCAAGCAAGTGTCTTGCTGTCTTTATTTAGGGGTTTTGCGCG
CGCGGTAGGCCCGGGACCAGCGGTCTCGGTCGTTGAGGGTCCTGTGTATTTTTTCCAGGACGTGGTAAAG
GTGACTCTGGATGTTCAGATACATGGGCATAAGCCCGTCTCTGGGGTGGAGGTAGCACCACTGCAGAGCT
TCATGCTGCGGGGTGGTGTTGTAGATGATCCAGTCGTAGCAGGAGCGCTGGGCGTGGTGCCTAAAAATGT
CTTTCAGTAGCAAGCTGATTGCCAGGGGCAGGCCCTTGGTGTAAGTGTTTACAAAGCGGTTAAGCTGGGA
TGGGTGCATACGTGGGGATATGAGATGCATCTTGGACTGTATTTTTAGGTTGGCTATGTTCCCAGCCATA
TCCCTCCGGGGATTCATGTTGTGCAGAACCACCAGCACAGTGTATCCGGTGCACTTGGGAAATTTGTCAT
GTAGCTTAGAAGGAAATGCGTGGAAGAACTTGGAGACGCCCTTGTGACCTCCAAGATTTTCCATGCATTC
GTCCATAATGATGGCAATGGGCCCACGGGCGGCGGCCTGGGCGAAGATATTTCTGGGATCACTAACGTCA
TAGTTGTGTTCCAGGATGAGATCGTCATAGGCCATTTTTACAAAGCGCGGGCGGAGGGTGCCAGACTGCG
GTATAATGGTTCCATCCGGCCCAGGGGCGTAGTTACCCTCACAGATTTGCATTTCCCACGCTTTGAGTTC
AGATGGGGGGATCATGTCTACCTGCGGGGCGATGAAGAAAACGGTTTCCGGGGTAGGGGAGATCAGCTGG
GAAGAAAGCAGGTTCCTGAGCAGCTGCGACTTACCGCAGCCGGTGGGCCCGTAAATCACACCTATTACCG
GGTGCAACTGGTAGTTAAGAGAGCTGCAGCTGCCGTCATCCCTGAGCAGGGGGGCCACTTCGTTAAGCAT
GTCCCTGACTCGCATGTTTTCCCTGACCAAATCCGCCAGAAGGCGCTCGCCGCCCAGCGATAGCAGTTCT
TGCAAGGAAGCAAAGTTTTTCAACGGTTTGAGACCGTCCGCCGTAGGCATGCTTTTGAGCGTTTGACCAA
GCAGTTCCAGGCGGTCCCACAGCTCGGTCACCTGCTCTACGGCATCTCGATCCAGCATATCTCCTCGTTT
CGCGGGTTGGGGCGGCTTTCGCTGTACGGCAGTAGTCGGTGCTCGTCCAGACGGGCCAGGGTCATGTCTT
TCCACGGGCGCAGGGTCCTCGTCAGCGTAGTCTGGGTCACGGTGAAGGGGTGCGCTCCGGGCTGCGCGCT
GGCCAGGGTGCGCTTGAGGCTGGTCCTGCTGGTGCTGAAGCGCTGCCGGTCTTCGCCCTGCGCGTCGGCC
AGGTAGCATTTGACCATGGTGTCATAGTCCAGCCCCTCCGCGGCGTGGCCCTTGGCGCGCAGCTTGCCCT
TGGAGGAGGCGCCGCACGAGGGGCAGTGCAGACTTTTGAGGGCGTAGAGCTTGGGCGCGAGAAATACCGA
TTCCGGGGAGTAGGCATCCGCGCCGCAGGCCCCGCAGACGGTCTCGCATTCCACGAGCCAGGTGAGCTCT
GGCCGTTCGGGGTCAAAAACCAGGTTTCCCCCATGCTTTTTGATGCGTTTCTTACCTCTGGTTTCCATGA
GCCGGTGTCCACGCTCGGTGACGAAAAGGCTGTCCGTGTCCCCGTATACAGACTGTTTAAACGAATTCTA
TAAAATGCAAGGTGCTGCTCAAAAAATCAGGCAAAGCCTCGCGCAAAAAAGAAAGCACATCGTAGTCATG
CTCATGCAGATAAAGGCAGGTAAGCTCCGGAACCACCACAGAAAAAGACACCATTTTTCTCTCAAACATG
TCTGCGGGTTTCTGCATAAACACAAAATAAAATAACAAAAAAACATTTAAACATTAGAAGCCTGTCTTAC
AACAGGAAAAACAACCCTTATAAGCATAAGACGGACTACGGCCATGCCGGCGTGACCGTAAAAAAACTGG
TCACCGTGATTAAAAAGCACCACCGACAGCTCCTCGGTCATGTCCGGAGTCATAATGTAAGACTCGGTAA
ACACATCAGGTTGATTCATCGGTCAGTGCTAAAAAGCGACCGAAATAGCCCGGGGGAATACATACCCGCA
GGCGTAGAGACAACATTACAGCCCCCATAGGAGGTATAACAAAATTAATAGGAGAGAAAAACACATAAAC
ACCTGAAAAACCCTCCTGCCTAGGCAAAATAGCACCCTCCCGCTCCAGAACAACATACAGCGCTTCACAG
CGGCAGCCTAACAGTCAGCCTTACCAGTAAAAAAGAAAACCTATTAAAAAAACACCACTCGACACGGCAC
CAGCTCAATCAGTCACAGTGTAAAAAAGGGCCAAGTGCAGAGCGAGTATATATAGGACTAAAAAATGACG
TAACGGTTAAAGTCCACAAAAAACACCCAGAAAACCGCACGCGAACCTACGCCCAGAAACGAAAGCCAAA
AAACCCACAACTTCCTCAAATCGTCACTTCCGTTTTCCCACGTTACGTAACTTCCCATTTTAAGAAAACT
ACAATTCCCAACACATACAAGTTACTCCGCCCTAAAACCTACGTCACCCGCCCCGTTCCCACGCCCCGCG
CCACGTCACAAACTCCACCCCCTCATTATCATATTGGCTTCAATCCAAAATAAGGTATATTATTGATGAT
TTAATTAAGGATCCCGGTGTGAAATACCGCACAGATGCGTAAGGAGAAAATACCGCATCAGGCGCTCTTC
CGCTTCCTCGCTCACTGACTCGCTGCGCTCGGTCGTTCGGCTGCGGCGAGCGGTATCAGCTCACTCAAAG
GCGGTAATACGGTTATCCACAGAATCAGGGGATAACGCAGGAAAGAACATGTGAGCAAAAGGCCAGCAAA
AGGCCAGGAACCGTAAAAAGGCCGCGTTGCTGGCGTTTTTCCATAGGCTCCGCCCCCCTGACGAGCATCA
CAAAAATCGACGCTCAAGTCAGAGGTGGCGAAACCCGACAGGACTATAAAGATACCAGGCGTTTCCCCCT
GGAAGCTCCCTCGTGCGCTCTCCTGTTCCGACCCTGCCGCTTACCGGATACCTGTCCGCCTTTCTCCCTT
CGGGAAGCGTGGCGCTTTCTCATAGCTCACGCTGTAGGTATCTCAGTTCGGTGTAGGTCGTTCGCTCCAA
GCTGGGCTGTGTGCACGAACCCCCCGTTCAGCCCGACCGCTGCGCCTTATCCGGTAACTATCGTCTTGAG
TCCAACCCGGTAAGACACGACTTATCGCCACTGGCAGCAGCCACTGGTAACAGGATTAGCAGAGCGAGGT
ATGTAGGCGGTGCTACAGAGTTCTTGAAGTGGTGGCCTAACTACGGCTACACTAGAAGGACAGTATTTGG
TATCTGCGCTCTGCTGAAGCCAGTTACCTTCGGAAAAAGAGTTGGTAGCTCTTGATCCGGCAAACAAACC
ACCGCTGGTAGCGGTGGTTTTTTTGTTTGCAAGCAGCAGATTACGCGCAGAAAAAAAGGATCTCAAGAAG
ATCCTTTGATCTTTTCTACGGGGTCTGACGCTCAGTGGAACGAAAACTCACGTTAAGGGATTTTGGTCAT
GAGATTATCAAAAAGGATCTTCACCTAGATCCTTTTAAATTAAAAATGAAGTTTTAAATCAATCTAAAGT
ATATATGAGTAAACTTGGTCTGACAGTTACCAATGCTTAATCAGTGAGGCACCTATCTCAGCGATCTGTC
TATTTCGTTCATCCATAGTTGCCTGACTCCCCGTCGTGTAGATAACTACGATACGGGAGGGCTTACCATC
TGGCCCCAGTGCTGCAATGATACCGCGAGACCCACGCTCACCGGCTCCAGATTTATCAGCAATAAACCAG
CCAGCCGGAAGGGCCGAGCGCAGAAGTGGTCCTGCAACTTTATCCGCCTCCATCCAGTCTATTAATTGTT
GCCGGGAAGCTAGAGTAAGTAGTTCGCCAGTTAATAGTTTGCGCAACGTTGTTGAAAAAGGATCTTCACC
TAGATCCTTTTCACGTAGAAAGCCAGTCCGCAGAAACGGTGCTGACCCCGGATGAATGTCAGCTACTGGG
CTATCTGGACAAGGGAAAACGCAAGCGCAAAGAGAAAGCAGGTAGCTTGCAGTGGGCTTACATGGCGATA
GCTAGACTGGGCGGTTTTATGGACAGCAAGCGAACCGGAATTGCCAGCTGGGGCGCCCTCTGGTAAGGTT
GGGAAGCCCTGCAAAGTAAACTGGATGGCTTTCTCGCCGCCAAGGATCTGATGGCGCAGGGGATCAAGCT
CTGATCAAGAGACAGGATGAGGATCGTTTCGCATGATTGAACAAGATGGATTGCACGCAGGTTCTCCGGC
CGCTTGGGTGGAGAGGCTATTCGGCTATGACTGGGCACAACAGACAATCGGCTGCTCTGATGCCGCCGTG
TTCCGGCTGTCAGCGCAGGGGCGCCCGGTTCTTTTTGTCAAGACCGACCTGTCCGGTGCCCTGAATGAAC
TGCAAGACGAGGCAGCGCGGCTATCGTGGCTGGCCACGACGGGCGTTCCTTGCGCAGCTGTGCTCGACGT
TGTCACTGAAGCGGGAAGGGACTGGCTGCTATTGGGCGAAGTGCCGGGGCAGGATCTCCTGTCATCTCAC
CTTGCTCCTGCCGAGAAAGTATCCATCATGGCTGATGCAATGCGGCGGCTGCATACGCTTGATCCGGCTA
CCTGCCCATTCGACCACCAAGCGAAACATCGCATCGAGCGAGCACGTACTCGGATGGAAGCCGGTCTTGT
CGATCAGGATGATCTGGACGAAGAGCATCAGGGGCTCGCGCCAGCCGAACTGTTCGCCAGGCTCAAGGCG
AGCATGCCCGACGGCGAGGATCTCGTCGTGACCCATGGCGATGCCTGCTTGCCGAATATCATGGTGGAAA
ATGGCCGCTTTTCTGGATTCATCGACTGTGGCCGGCTGGGTGTGGCGGACCGCTATCAGGACATAGCGTT
GGCTACCCGTGATATTGCTGAAGAGCTTGGCGGCGAATGGGCTGACCGCTTCCTCGTGCTTTACGGTATC
GCCGCTCCCGATTCGCAGCGCATCGCCTTCTATCGCCTTCTTGACGAGTTCTTCTGAATTTTGTTAAAAT
TTTTGTTAAATCAGCTCATTTTTTAACCAATAGGCCGAAATCGGCAACATCCCTTATAAATCAAAAGAAT
AGACCGCGATAGGGT
[37 nt withheld, positions 8766-8802]
AAAGAACGTGGACTCCAACGTCAAAGG
[64 nt withheld, positions 8830-8893]
CGGTCGAGGTGCCGTAAAGCT
[56 nt withheld, positions 8915-8970]
G
[95 nt withheld, positions 8972-9066]
GCGCTTAATGCGCCG
