>Addgene plasmid #50957 | RedTrackCMV | addgene partial sequence | sequence record 78947 | Encap-F 5'-TTTGGGCGTAACCGAGTAAG-3'
ATCTGAATAATTTTGTGTTACTCATAGCGCGTAATATTTGTCTAGGGCCGCGGGGACTTTGACCGTTTAC
GTGGAGACTCGCCCAGGTGTTTTTCTCAGGTGTTTTCCGCGTTCCGGGTCAAAGTTGGCGTTTTATTATT
ATAGTCAGTCGAGTCTAGCAAGCTAGCTTGATCGCGTTAAGATACATTGATGAGTTTGGACAAACCACAA
CTAGAATGCAGTGAAAAAAATGCTTTATTTGTGAAATTTGTGATGCTATTGCTTTATTTGTAACCATTAT
AAGCTGCAATAAACAAGTTAACAACAACAATTGCATTCATTTTATGTTTCAGGTTCAGGGGGAGGTGTGG
GAGGTTTTTTAAAGCAAGTAAAACCTCTACAAATGTGGTATGGCTGATTATGATCTTGTGGTATGGCTGA
TTATGATCTAGAGTCGCGGCCAATTCTTAGGCGCCGGTGGAGTGGCGGCCCTCGGCGCGCTCGTACTGTT
CCACGATGGTGTAGTCCTCGTTGTGGGAGGTGATGTCCAGCTTGATGTCGGTCTTGTAGGCGCCGGGCAG
CTGCACGGGCTTCTTGGCCATGTAGGTGGTCTTGACCTCGGCGTCGTAGTGGCCGCCGTCCTTCAGCTTC
AGCCTCATCTTGATCTCGCCCTTCAGGGCGCCGTCCTCGGGGTACATCCGCTCGGTGGAGGCCTCCCAGC
CCATGGTCTTCTTCTGCATTACGGGGCCGTCGGAGGGGAAGTTGGTGCCGCGCAGCTTCACCTTGTAGAT
GAACTCGCCGTCCTGCAGGGAGGAGTCCTGGGTCACGGTCACCACGCCGCCGTCCTCGAAGTTCATCACG
CGCTCCCACTTGAAGCCCTCGGGGAAGGACAGCTTCAAGTAGTCGGGGATGTCGGCGGGGTGCTTCACGT
A
